>Addgene plasmid #65007 | pCRISPReporter | depositor full sequence | sequence record 109898 | Full plasmid
GGGCCCGCTGGGAGTTCGTAGACGGACCTAGGTCTAGATTCAGCCAAAAAACTTAAGACCGCCGGTCTTG
TCCACTACCTTGCAGTAATGCGGTGGACAGGATCGGCGGTTTTCTTTTCTCTTCTCAACATTACTCGCAT
CCATTCTCGGCGATCGCGCGGCCGCTTTAATTAAGAATTCAAGCTTAGATCTCAATTGCTCGAGGGCGGT
GGCGGTAGTGGCGGTGGCGGTTCCGGCGGTGGCGGTTCACATATGGCACTGAAGGTCCTCAATCGCACTG
GAAACATCAAGGTCGGGTACCGGAAACACAGAAAAAAGCCCGCACCTGACAGTGCGGGCTTTTTTTTTCG
ACCAAAGGAGGCTGTCTCGTCTCGTCTCACTAGTGCTAGCAACAAACGCAGAATCCAAGCGTCGACTATA
TCCGGATTGGCGAATGGG
[124 nt withheld, positions 439-562]
C
[91 nt withheld, positions 564-654]
A
[49 nt withheld, positions 656-704]
CCTTTGACGTTGGAGTCCACGTTCTTT
[37 nt withheld, positions 732-768]
ACCCTATCTCGGTCTATTCTTTTGATTTATAAGGGATTTTGCCGATTTCGGCCTATTGGTTAAAAAATGA
GCTGATTTAACAAAAATTTAACGCGAATTTTAACAAAATATTAACGTTTACAATTTCTGGCGGCACGATG
GCATGAGATTATCAAAAAGGATCTTCACCTAGATCCTTTTAAATTAAAAATGAAGTTTTAAATCAATCTA
AAGTATATATGAGTAAACTTGGTCTGACAGTTACCAATGCTTAATCAGTGAGGCACCTATCTCAGCGATC
TGTCTATTTCGTTCATCCATAGTTGCCTGACTCCCCGTCGTGTAGATAACTACGATACGGGAGGGCTTAC
CATCTGGCCCCAGTGCTGCAATGATACCGCGAGACCCACGCTCACCGGCTCCAGATTTATCAGCAATAAA
CCAGCCAGCCGGAAGGGCCGAGCGCAGAAGTGGTCCTGCAACTTTATCCGCCTCCATCCAGTCTATTAAT
TGTTGCCGGGAAGCTAGAGTAAGTAGTTCGCCAGTTAATAGTTTGCGCAACGTTGTTGCCATTGCTACAG
GCATCGTGGTGTCACGCTCGTCGTTTGGTATGGCTTCATTCAGCTCCGGTTCCCAACGATCAAGGCGAGT
TACATGATCCCCCATGTTGTGCAAAAAAGCGGTTAGCTCCTTCGGTCCTCCGATCGTTGTCAGAAGTAAG
TTGGCCGCAGTGTTATCACTCATGGTTATGGCAGCACTGCATAATTCTCTTACTGTCATGCCATCCGTAA
GATGCTTTTCTGTGACTGGTGAGTACTCAACCAAGTCATTCTGAGAATAGTGTATGCGGCGACCGAGTTG
CTCTTGCCCGGCGTCAATACGGGATAATACCGCGCCACATAGCAGAACTTTAAAAGTGCTCATCATTGGA
AAACGTTCTTCGGGGCGAAAACTCTCAAGGATCTTACCGCTGTTGAGATCCAGTTCGATGTAACCCACTC
GTGCACCCAACTGATCTTCAGCATCTTTTACTTTCACCAGCGTTTCTGGGTGAGCAAAAACAGGAAGGCA
AAATGCCGCAAAAAAGGGAATAAGGGCGACACGGAAATGTTGAATACTCATACTCTTCCTTTTTCAATCA
TGATTGAAGCATTTATCAGGGTTATTGTCTCATGAGCGGATACATATTTGAATGTATTTAGAAAAATAAA
CAAATAGGTCATGACCAAAATCCCTTAACGTGAGTTTTCGTTCCACTGAGCGTCAGACCCCGTAGAAAAG
ATCAAAGGATCTTCTTGAGATCCTTTTTTTCTGCGCGTAATCTGCTGCTTGCAAACAAAAAAACCACCGC
TACCAGCGGTGGTTTGTTTGCCGGATCAAGAGCTACCAACTCTTTTTCCGAAGGTAACTGGCTTCAGCAG
AGCGCAGATACCAAATACTGTCCTTCTAGTGTAGCCGTAGTTAGGCCACCACTTCAAGAACTCTGTAGCA
CCGCCTACATACCTCGCTCTGCTAATCCTGTTACCAGTGGCTGCTGCCAGTGGCGATAAGTCGTGTCTTA
CCGGGTTGGACTCAAGACGATAGTTACCGGATAAGGCGCAGCGGTCGGGCTGAACGGGGGGTTCGTGCAC
ACAGCCCAGCTTGGAGCGAACGACCTACACCGAACTGAGATACCTACAGCGTGAGCTATGAGAAAGCGCC
ACGCTTCCCGAAGGGAGAAAGGCGGACAGGTATCCGGTAAGCGGCAGGGTCGGAACAGGAGAGCGCACGA
GGGAGCTTCCAGGGGGAAACGCCTGGTATCTTTATAGTCCTGTCGGGTTTCGCCACCTCTGACTTGAGCG
TCGATTTTTGTGATGCTCGTCAGGGGGGCGGAGCCTATGGAAAAACGCCAGCAACGCGGCCTTTTTACGG
TTCCTGGCCTTTTGCTGGCCTTTTGCTCACATGTTCTTTCCTGCGTTATCCCCTGATTCTGTGGATAACC
GTATTACCGCCTTTGAGTGAGCTGATACCGCTCGCCGCAGCCGAACGACCGAGCGCAGCGAGTCAGTGAG
CGAGGAAGCGGAAGAGCGCCTGATGCGGTATTTTCTCCTTACGCATCTGTGCGGTATTTCACACCGCATA
TATGGTGCACTCTCAGTACAATCTGCTCTGATGCCGCATAGTTAAGCCAGTATACACTCCGCTATCGCTA
CGTGACTGGGTCATGGCTGCGCCCCGACACCCGCCAACACCCGCTGACGCGCCCTGACGGGCTTGTCTGC
TCCCGGCATCCGCTTACAGACAAGCTGTGACCGTCTCCGGGAGCTGCATGTGTCAGAGGTTTTCACCGTC
ATCACCGAAACGCGCGAGGCAGCTGCGGTAAAGCTCATCAGCGTGGTCGTGAAGCGATTCACAGATGTCT
GCCTGTTCATCCGCGTCCAGCTCGTTGAGTTTCTCCAGAAGCGTTAATGTCTGGCTTCTGATAAAGCGGG
CCATGTTAAGGGCGGTTTTTTCCTGTTTGGTCACTGATGCCTCCGTGTAAGGGGGATTTCTGTTCATGGG
GGTAATGATACCGATGAAACGAGAGAGGATGCTCACGATACGGGTTACTGATGATGAACATGCCCGGTTA
CTGGAACGTTGTGAGGGTAAACAACTGGCGGTATGGATGCGGCGGGACCAGAGAAAAATCACTCAGGGTC
AATGCCAGCGCTTCGTTAATACAGATGTAGGTGTTCCACAGGGTAGCCAGCAGCATCCTGCGATGCAGAT
CCGGAACATAATGGTGCAGGGCGCTGACTTCCGCGTTTCCAGACTTTACGAAACACGGAAACCGAAGACC
ATTCATGTTGTTGCTCAGGTCGCAGACGTTTTGCAGCAGCAGTCGCTTCACGTTCGCTCGCGTATCGGTG
ATTCATTCTGCTAACCAGTAAGGCAACCCCGCCAGCCTAGCCGGGTCCTCAACGACAGGAGCACGATCAT
GCTAGTCATGCCCCGCGCCCACCGGAAGGAGCTGACTGGGTTGAAGGCTCTCAAGGGCATCGGTCGAGAT
CCCGGTGCCTAATGAGTGAGCTAACTTACATTAATTGCGTTGCGCTCACTGCCCGCTTTCCAGTCGGGAA
ACCTGTCGTGCCAGCTGCATTAATGAATCGGCCAACGCGCGGGGAGAGGCGGTTTGCGTATTGGGCGCCA
GGGTGGTTTTTCTTTTCACCAGTGAGACGGGCAACAGCTGATTGCCCTTCACCGCCTGGCCCTGAGAGAG
TTGCAGCAAGCGGTCCACGCTGGTTTGCCCCAGCAGGCGAAAATCCTGTTTGATGGTGGTTAACGGCGGG
ATATAACATGAGCTGTCTTCGGTATCGTCGTATCCCACTACCGAGATGTCCGCACCAACGCGCAGCCCGG
ACTCGGTAATGGCGCGCATTGCGCCCAGCGCCATCTGATCGTTGGCAACCAGCATCGCAGTGGGAACGAT
GCCCTCATTCAGCATTTGCATGGTTTGTTGAAAACCGGACATGGCACTCCAGTCGCCTTCCCGTTCCGCT
ATCGGCTGAATTTGATTGCGAGTGAGATATTTATGCCAGCCAGCCAGACGCAGACGCGCCGAGACAGAAC
TTAAT
Features (pLannotate 1.2.2; 11 found; start..end, strand, type, name):
    262..347     +  ncRNA          Thr leader (fragment): Accession: RF00506 - Threonine operon leader
    439..894     +  rep_origin     f1 ori (sequence partly withheld): f1 bacteriophage origin of replication; arrow indicates direction of (+) strand synthesis
   1009..1869    -  CDS            AmpR: β-lactamase; bla; confers resistance to ampicillin, carbenicillin, and related antibiotics
   1870..1962    -  promoter       AmpR promoter: bla
   2043..2631    +  rep_origin     ori: high-copy-number ColE1/pMB1/pBR322/pUC origin of replication
   2817..2959    -  misc_feature   bom: basis of mobility region from pBR322
   3061..3252    -  CDS            rop: Rop protein, which maintains plasmids at low copy number; rop
   3269..3649    +  CDS            YPB1_ECOLX: Protein predicted: Swiss-Prot protein existence level 4. From Escherichia coli.
   3711..3775    -  CDS            TcR (fragment): tetracycline efflux protein; tet; confers resistance to tetracycline
   3790..3811    -  protein_bind   CAP binding site: CAP binding activates transcription in the presence of cAMP. E. coli catabolite activator protein
   3824..9       -  CDS            lacI (fragment) (across the origin): lac repressor; lacI; The lac repressor binds to the lac operator to inhibit transcription in E. coli. This inhibition can be relieved by adding lactose or isopropyl-β-D-thiogalactopyranoside (IPTG).
