[The description below was written by a language model from this plasmid's Addgene catalogue record and pLannotate feature annotations shown in this document.]
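Description:
pCRISPReporter is a 4,343 bp empty-backbone reporter vector for E. coli, derived from the pETM6/pET-Duet-1 family and catalogued under bacterial expression, CRISPR and synthetic biology. It deliberately carries no promoter of its own. Instead, a multiple cloning site accepts a bacterial promoter region extending through the 5' end of a gene of interest, placed upstream of and in frame with a second cloning site intended for a reporter. The result is a translational fusion whose output reflects the activity of the inserted native promoter and its early coding sequence. Inserts are introduced by restriction enzyme cloning. The associated work concerns modular assembly of type II-A CRISPR arrays for dCas9-mediated multiplex transcriptional repression, so the plasmid presumably serves to build readouts for how well guide RNAs silence chosen promoters, although the record does not spell this out.

The annotated features are almost entirely backbone. Propagation relies on a ColE1/pMB1-type origin, accompanied by the pBR322 bom site and a rop gene. Rop normally lowers copy number, yet the catalogue lists the plasmid as high copy. Selection is by ampicillin through β-lactamase expressed from its own promoter, and an f1 origin permits single-stranded DNA production. Only fragments of lacI and the tetracycline resistance gene remain, along with a CAP binding site and a predicted E. coli open reading frame; these look like remnants of the parental vector rather than functional parts. A short match to the threonine operon leader is also annotated, with no stated role. No reporter gene, cloning site or terminator is annotated, consistent with the reporter being added by the user.
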