Addgene plasmid #65007: pCRISPReporter
Purpose: (Empty Backbone) E. coli reporter vector with MCS for inserting bacterial promoter region through 5' end of gene of interest, upstream and in-frame with reporter cloning site
Depositing lab: Mattheos Koffas. Depositing organization: Rensselaer Polytechnic Institute. Publication: CRISPathBrick: Modular Combinatorial Assembly of Type II-A CRISPR Arrays for dCas9-Mediated Multiplex Transcriptional Repression in E. coli. Cress BF, Toparlak OD, Guleria S, Lebovich M, Stieglitz JT, Englaender JA, Jones JA, Linhardt RJ, Koffas MA. ACS Synth Biol. 2015 Mar 30. 10.1021/acssynbio.5b00012 PubMed 25822415.
Backbone
  Vector backbone: pCRISPReporter (pETM6/pET-Duet-1)
  Backbone size (bp): 4343
  Vector type: Bacterial Expression, CRISPR, Synthetic Biology
  Promoter: none
Growth in bacteria
  Bacterial resistance: Ampicillin, 100 μg/mL
  Growth temperature: 37°C
  Growth strain: DH5alpha
  Copy number: High Copy
Gene/Insert
  Cloning method: Restriction Enzyme
  Sequencing primers: 5′ GGGCCCGCTGGGAGTTCGTAG; 3′ GTCGAGGTGCCGTAAAGCACTAAATCG
Terms and licenses: Academic/Nonprofit Terms; Industry Terms: Not Available to Industry
How to cite: pCRISPReporter was a gift from Mattheos Koffas (Addgene plasmid # 65007 ; http://n2t.net/addgene:65007 ; RRID:Addgene_65007)
