>Addgene plasmid #65007 | pCRISPReporter | addgene partial sequence | sequence record 114145 | F1ori-R 5'-AGGGAAGAAAGCGAAAGGAG-3'
GTCCCATTCGCCAATCCGGATATANTCGACGCTTGGATTCTGCGTTTGTTGCTAGCNCTAGTGAGACGAG
ACGAGACAGCCTCCTTTGGTCGAAAAAAAAAGCCCGCACTGTCAGGTGCGGGCTTTTTTCTGTGTTTCCG
GTACCCGACCTTGATGTTTCCAGTGCGATTGAGGACCTTCAGTGCCATATGTGAACCGCCACCGCCGGAA
CCGCCACCGCCACTACCGCCACCGCCCTCGAGCAATTGAGATCTAAGCTTGAATTCTTAATTAAAGCGGC
CGCGCGATCGCCGAGAATGGATGCGAGTAATGTTGAGAAGAGAAAAGAAAACCGCCGATCCTGTCCACCG
CATTACTGCAAGGTAGTGGACAAGACCGGCGGTCTTAAGTTTTTTGGCTGAATCTAGACCTAGGTCCGTC
TACGAACTCCCAGCGGGCCCATTAAGTTCTGTCTCGGCGCGTCTGCGTCTGGCTGGCTGGCATAAATATC
TCACTCGCAATCAAATTCAGCCGATAGCGGAACGGGAAGGCGACTGGAGTGCCATGTCCGGTTTTCAACA
AACCATGCAAATGCTGAATGAGGGCATCGTTCCCACTGCGATGCTGGTTGCCAACGATCAGATGGCGCTG
GGCGCAATGCGCGCCATTACCGAGTCCGGGCTGCGCGTTGGTGCGGACATCTCGGTAGTGGGATACGACG
ATACCGAAGACAGCTCATGTTATATCCCGCCGTTAACCACCATCAAACAGGATTTTCGCCTGCTGGGGCA
AACCAGCGTGGACCGCTTGCTGCAACTCTCTCAGGGCCAGGCGGTGAAGGGCAATCAGCTGTTGCCCGTC
TCACTGGT
