>Addgene plasmid #65007 | pCRISPReporter | addgene partial sequence | sequence record 114148 | pRcoM1bs-R 5'-GAGAGGCGGTTTGCGTATT-3'
TGATTGCCCTTCACCGCCTGGCCCTGAGAGAGTTGCAGCAAGCGGTCCACGCTGGTTTGCCCCAGCAGGC
GAAAATCCTGTTTGATGGTGGTTAACGGCGGGATATAACATGAGCTGTCTTCGGTATCGTCGTATCCCAC
TACCGAGATGTCCGCACCAACGCGCAGCCCGGACTCGGTAATGGCGCGCATTGCGCCCAGCGCCATCTGA
TCGTTGGCAACCAGCATCGCAGTGGGAACGATGCCCTCATTCAGCATTTGCATGGTTTGTTGAAAACCGG
ACATGGCACTCCAGTCGCCTTCCCGTTCCGCTATCGGCTGAATTTGATTGCGAGTGAGATATTTATGCCA
GCCAGCCAGACGCAGACGCGCCGAGACAGAACTTAATGGGCCCGCTGGGAGTTCGTAGACGGACCTAGGT
CTAGATTCAGCCAAAAAACTTAAGACCGCCGGTCTTGTCCACTACCTTGCAGTAATGCGGTGGACAGGAT
CGGCGGTTTTCTTTTCTCTTCTCAACATTACTCGCATCCATTCTCGGCGATCGCGCGGCCGCTTTAATTA
AGAATTCAAGCTTAGATCTCAATTGCTCGAGGGCGGTGGCGGTAGTGGCGGTGGCGGTTCCGGCGGTGGC
GGTTCACATATGGCACTGAAGGTCCTCAATCGCACTGGAAACATCAAGGTCGGGTACCGGAAACACAGAA
AAAAGCCCGCACCTGACAGTGCGGGCTTTTTTTTTCGACCAAAGGAGGCTGTCTCGTCTCGTCTCACTAG
TGCTAGCAACAAACGCAGAATCCAAGCGTCGACTATATCCGGATTGGCGAATGGGACGCGCCCTGTAGCG
GCGCATTAAGCGCG
